Addgene plasmid #163142: pLyGo-Bs-4
Purpose: (Empty Backbone) pLyGo cloning vector for a sequence of interest (LPMO) in B. subtilis. Vector encoding the BatLPMO10 signal peptide and the LyGo cassette (SapI-ccdB-SapI)
Depositing lab: Morten Norholm. Depositing organization: Danmarks Tekniske Universitet. Publication: LyGo: A Platform for Rapid Screening of Lytic Polysaccharide Monooxygenase Production. Hernandez-Rollan C, Falkenberg KB, Rennig M, Bertelsen AB, Ipsen JO, Brander S, Daley DO, Johansen KS, Norholm MHH. ACS Synth Biol. 2021 Apr 16;10(4):897-906. doi: 10.1021/acssynbio.1c00034. Epub 2021 Apr 2. PubMed 33797234.
Backbone
  Vector backbone: pBS293C-amyE
  Backbone size (bp): 6598
  Vector type: Bacterial Expression, Synthetic Biology
  Promoter: PamyL-PamyQ-PcryIIIA-cryIIIAstab49
  Selectable markers: Chloramphenicol
Growth in bacteria
  Bacterial resistance: Kanamycin, 50 μg/mL
  Growth temperature: 37°C
  Growth strain: ccdB Survival
  Copy number: Low Copy
Gene/Insert
  Cloning method: Restriction Enzyme
Terms and licenses: Academic/Nonprofit Terms; Industry Terms: Not Available to Industry
Depositor comments: Please visit https://www.biorxiv.org/content/10.1101/2020.11.04.368555v1 for bioRxiv preprint.
How to cite: pLyGo-Bs-4 was a gift from Morten Norholm (Addgene plasmid # 163142 ; http://n2t.net/addgene:163142 ; RRID:Addgene_163142)
