[The description below was written by a language model from this plasmid's Addgene catalogue record and pLannotate feature annotations shown in this document.]
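Description:
pLyGo-Bs-4 is an empty cloning and expression backbone from the LyGo platform, built on pBS293C-amyE and intended for producing lytic polysaccharide monooxygenases (LPMOs) or other sequences of interest in Bacillus subtilis. In E. coli it is propagated through a ColE1/pMB1-type origin accompanied by the rop gene and bom region, consistent with the low copy number recorded, and is selected with kanamycin via an aph(3')-Ia gene; an f1 origin is also present. A Staphylococcus aureus-type cat gene provides the chloramphenicol marker listed for selection in the Bacillus host. The backbone name and an annotated amylase-like fragment next to the cat gene suggest homology to the amyE locus for chromosomal integration, although the record does not explicitly describe the integration mechanism.

The payload region is driven by the composite PamyL-PamyQ-PcryIIIA promoter with the cryIIIA mRNA stabiliser element, a strong tandem arrangement used for high-level expression in Bacillus; this promoter is stated in the catalogue but was not picked up by the automated annotation. Downstream lie the sequence encoding the BatLPMO10 signal peptide (also unannotated) and the LyGo cassette, in which a ccdB toxin gene is flanked by SapI sites, followed by a lambda t0 terminator. Digestion with the type IIS enzyme SapI releases ccdB so that a coding sequence can be joined directly behind the signal peptide for secretion. Because CcdB poisons DNA gyrase, uncut parental vector is counterselected in ordinary E. coli strains, and the empty vector must be kept in a ccdB-tolerant strain. Small annotated fragments such as lacI, the CAP site and a "PDK intron" hit appear to be backbone remnants or spurious matches. The vector is one of a series for rapidly screening LPMO production.
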