Features (pLannotate 1.2.2; 16 found; start..end, strand, type, name):
     55..483     +  rep_origin     f1 ori (sequence partly withheld): f1 bacteriophage origin of replication; arrow indicates direction of (+) strand synthesis
    536..593     +  promoter       AmpR promoter (fragment): bla
    602..1417    -  CDS            KanR: aminoglycoside phosphotransferase; aph(3')-Ia; confers resistance to kanamycin in bacteria or G418 (Geneticin®) in eukaryotes
   1539..2127    +  rep_origin     ori: high-copy-number ColE1/pMB1/pBR322/pUC origin of replication
   2313..2345    -  misc_feature   bom (fragment): basis of mobility region from pBR322
   2366..2505    -  misc_feature   bom: basis of mobility region from pBR322
   2607..2798    -  CDS            rop: Rop protein, which maintains plasmids at low copy number; rop
   2839..2898    +  CDS            mbeC (fragment): MBEC_ECOLX - Experimental evidence at protein level: Swiss-Prot protein existence level 1. Required for efficient mobilization of ColE1 plasmid and is thus essential to promote the specific transfer of the plasmid during conjugation. Probably functions by inducing DNA bending, helping the MbeA relaxase to melt the DNA around the nic site and cleave the phosphodiester bond. Binds specifically double-stranded DNA (dsDNA) containing the ColE1 oriT but does not recognize the inverted repeat (IR). From Escherichia coli.
   2997..3362    +  CDS            amyA (fragment): AMY_BUTFI - Protein inferred from homology: Swiss-Prot protein existence level 3. From Butyrivibrio fibrisolvens.
   3507..4154    -  CDS            cat: CAT1_STAAU - Experimental evidence at transcript level: Swiss-Prot protein existence level 2. This enzyme is an effector of chloramphenicol resistance in bacteria. From Staphylococcus aureus.
   4315..4401    -  terminator     rrnB T1 terminator: Escherichia coli rrnB; transcription terminator T1 from the E. coli rrnB gene
   4432..4511    +  CDS            lacI (fragment): lac repressor; lacI; The lac repressor binds to the lac operator to inhibit transcription in E. coli. This inhibition can be relieved by adding lactose or isopropyl-β-D-thiogalactopyranoside (IPTG).
   4524..4545    +  protein_bind   CAP binding site: CAP binding activates transcription in the presence of cAMP. E. coli catabolite activator protein
   5524..5595    +  intron         PDK intron (fragment): pdk; modified pyruvate orthophosphate dikinase intron from Flaveria trinervia 3.0
   5627..5932    +  CDS            ccdB: CcdB, a bacterial toxin that poisons DNA gyrase; ccdB; Plasmids containing the ccdB gene cannot be propagated in standard E. coli strains.
   5976..6070    +  terminator     lambda t0 terminator: transcription terminator from phage lambda
>Addgene plasmid #163142 | pLyGo-Bs-4 | addgene full sequence | sequence record 338663 | Addgene NGS Result
GTTCTCTTCCCCATTGAAGAAGACTTAGGAACTATATCCGGATTGGCGAATGGG
[124 nt withheld, positions 55-178]
C
[91 nt withheld, positions 180-270]
A
[49 nt withheld, positions 272-320]
CCTTTGACGTTGGAGTCCACGTTCTTT
[37 nt withheld, positions 348-384]
ACCCTATCTCGGTCTATTCTTTTGATTTATAAGGGATTTTGCCGATTTCGGCCTATTGGTTAAAAAATGA
GCTGATTTAACAAAAATTTAACGCGAATTTTAACAAAATATTAACGCTTACAATTTAGGTGGCACTTTTC
GGGGAAATGTGCGCGGAACCTCTATTTGTTTATTTTTCTAAATACATTCAAATATGTATCCGCTCATGAA
TTAATTCTTAGAAAAACTCATCGAGCATCAAATGAAACTGCAATTTATTCATATCAGGATTATCAATACC
ATATTTTTGAAAAAGCCGTTTCTGTAATGAAGGAGAAAACTCACCGAGGCAGTTCCATAGGATGGCAAGA
TCCTGGTATCGGTCTGCGATTCCGACTCGTCCAACATCAATACAACCTATTAATTTCCCCTCGTCAAAAA
TAAGGTTATCAAGTGAGAAATCACCATGAGTGACGACTGAATCCGGTGAGAATGGCAAAAGTTTATGCAT
TTCTTTCCAGACTTGTTCAACAGGCCAGCCATTACGCTCGTCATCAAAATCACTCGCATCAACCAAACCG
TTATTCATTCGTGATTGCGCCTGAGCGAGACGAAATACGCGATCGCTGTTAAAAGGACAATTACAAACAG
GAATCGAATGCAACCGGCGCAGGAACACTGCCAGCGCATCAACAATATTTTCACCTGAATCAGGATATTC
TTCTAATACCTGGAATGCTGTTTTCCCGGGGATCGCAGTGGTGAGTAACCATGCATCATCAGGAGTACGG
ATAAAATGCTTGATGGTCGGAAGAGGCATAAATTCCGTCAGCCAGTTTAGTCTGACCATCTCATCTGTAA
CATCATTGGCAACGCTACCTTTGCCATGTTTCAGAAACAACTCTGGCGCATCGGGCTTCCCATACAATCG
ATAGATTGTCGCACCTGATTGCCCGACATTATCGCGAGCCCATTTATACCCATATAAATCAGCATCCATG
TTGGAATTTAATCGCGGCCTAGAGCAAGACGTTTCCCGTTGAATATGGCTCATAACACCCCTTGTATTAC
TGTTTATGTAAGCAGACAGTTTTATTGTTCATGACCAAAATCCCTTAACGTGAGTTTTCGTTCCACTGAG
CGTCAGACCCCGTAGAAAAGATCAAAGGATCTTCTTGAGATCCTTTTTTTCTGCGCGTAATCTGCTGCTT
GCAAACAAAAAAACCACCGCTACCAGCGGTGGTTTGTTTGCCGGATCAAGAGCTACCAACTCTTTTTCCG
AAGGTAACTGGCTTCAGCAGAGCGCAGATACCAAATACTGTCCTTCTAGTGTAGCCGTAGTTAGGCCACC
ACTTCAAGAACTCTGTAGCACCGCCTACATACCTCGCTCTGCTAATCCTGTTACCAGTGGCTGCTGCCAG
TGGCGATAAGTCGTGTCTTACCGGGTTGGACTCAAGACGATAGTTACCGGATAAGGCGCAGCGGTCGGGC
TGAACGGGGGGTTCGTGCACACAGCCCAGCTTGGAGCGAACGACCTACACCGAACTGAGATACCTACAGC
GTGAGCTATGAGAAAGCGCCACGCTTCCCGAAGGGAGAAAGGCGGACAGGTATCCGGTAAGCGGCAGGGT
CGGAACAGGAGAGCGCACGAGGGAGCTTCCAGGGGGAAACGCCTGGTATCTTTATAGTCCTGTCGGGTTT
CGCCACCTCTGACTTGAGCGTCGATTTTTGTGATGCTCGTCAGGGGGGCGGAGCCTATGGAAAAACGCCA
GCAACGCGGCCTTTTTACGGTTCCTGGCCTTTTGCTGGCCTTTTGCTCACATGTTCTTTCCTGCGTTATC
CCCTGATTCTGTGGATAACCGTATTACCGCCTTTGAGTGAGCTGATACCGCTCGCCGCAGCCGAACGACC
GAGCGCAGCGAGTCAGTGAGCGAGGAAGCGGAAGAGGGCCTGATGCGGTATTTTCTCCTTACGCATCTGT
GAGCGAGGAAGCGGAAGAGGGCCTGATGCGGTATTTTCTCCTTACGCATCTGTGCGGTATTTCACACCGC
AATGGTGCACTCTCAGTACAATCTGCTCTGATGCCGCATAGTTAAGCCAGTATACACTCCGCTATCGCTA
CGTGACTGGGTCATGGCTGCGCCCCGACACCCGCCAACACCCGCTGACGCGCCCTGACGGGCTTGTCTGC
TCCCGGCATCCGCTTACAGACAAGCTGTGACCGTCTCCGGGAGCTGCATGTGTCAGAGGTTTTCACCGTC
ATCACCGAAACGCGCGAGGCAGCTGCGGTAAAGCTCATCAGCGTGGTCGTGAAGCGATTCACAGATGTCT
GCCTGTTCATCCGCGTCCAGCTCGTTGAGTTTCTCCAGAAGCGTTAATGTCTGGCTTCTGATAAAGCGGG
CCATGTTAAGGGCGGTTTTTTCCTGTTTGGTCACTGATGCCTCCGTGTAAGGGGGATTTCTGTTCATGGG
GGTAATGATACCGATGAAACGAGAGAGGATGCTCACGATACGGGTTACTGATGATGAACATGCACTGGCG
GTATGTTTGCAAAACGATTCAAAACCTCTTTACTGCCGTTATTCGCTGGATTTTTATTGCTGTTTCATTT
GGTTCTGGCAGGACCGGCGGCTGCGAGTGCTGAAACGGCGAACAAATCGAATGAGCTTACAGCACCGTCG
ATCAAAAGCGGAACCATTCTTCATGCATGGAATTGGTCGTTCAATACGTTAAAACACAATATGAAGGATA
TTCATGATGCAGGATATACAGCCATTCAGACATCTCCGATTAACCAAGTAAAGGAAGGGAATCAAGGAGA
TAAAAGCATGTCGAACTGGTACTGGCTGTATCAGCCGACATCGTATCAAATTGGCAACCGTTACTTAGGT
ACTGAACAAGAATTTAAAGAAATGTGTGCAGCCGCTGAAGAATATGGCATAAAGGTCATTGTTGACGCGG
TCATCAATCATACCACCAGTGATTATGCCGCGATTTCCAATGAGGTTAAGAGTATTCCAAACTGGACACA
TGGAAACACACAAATTAAAAACTGGTCTGATCGATCGTCTCAGCGAGGCGCGTCAGGTTAGTGACATTAG
AAAACCGACTGTAAAAAGTACAGTCGGCATTATCTCATATTATAAAAGCCAGTCATTAGGCCTATCTGAC
AATTCCTGAATAGAGTTCATAAACAATCCTGCATGATAACCATCACAAACAGAATGATGTACCTGTAAAG
ATAGCGGTAAATATATTGAATTACCTTTATTAATGAATTTTCCTGCTGTAATAATGGGTAGAAGGTAATT
ACTATTATTATTGATATTTAAGTTAAACCCAGTAAATGAAGTCCATGGAATAATAGAAAGAGAAAAAGCA
TTTTCAGGTATAGGTGTTTTGGGAAACAATTTCCCCGAACCATTATATTTCTCTACATCAGAAAGGTATA
AATCATAAAACTCTTTGAAGTCATTCTTTACAGGAGTCCAAATACCAGAGAATGTTTTAGATACACCATC
AAAAATTGTATAAAGTGGCTCTAACTTATCCCAATAACCTAACTCTCCGTCGCTATTGTAACCAGTTCTA
AAAGCTGTATTTGAGTTTATCACCCTTGTCACTAAGAAAATAAATGCAGGGTAAAATTTATATCCTTCTT
GTTTTATGTTTCGGTATAAAACACTAATATCAATTTCTGTGGTTATACTAAAAGTCGTTTGTTGGTTCAA
ATAATGATTAAATATCTCTTTTCTCTTCCAATTGTCTAAATCAATTTTATTAAAGTTCATTTGATATGCC
TCCTAAATTTTTATCTAAAGTGAATTTAGGAGGCTTACTTGTCTGCTTTCTTCATTAGAATCAATCCTTT
TTTAAAAGTCAATATTACTGTAACATAAATATATATTTTAAAAATATCCCACTTACGCGCCCAGCTGTCT
AGGGCGGCGGATTTGTCCTACTCAGGAGAGCGTTCACCGACAAACAACAGATAAAACGAAAGGCCCAGTC
TTTCGACTGAGCCTTTCGTTTTATTTGATGCCTTTAATTAAGAAGCGGAGCGCGAATAAACCGCCTCTCC
CCGCGCGTTGGCCGATTCATTAATGCAGCTGGCACGACAGGTTTCCCGACTGGAAAGCGGGCAGTGAGCG
CAACGCAATTAATGTGAGTTAGCTCACTCATTAGGCACCCCAGGCTTTACACTTTATGCGTCTATTCTTT
TGGAAGAAAATATAGGGAAAATGGTATTTGTTAAAAATTCTGAATATTTATACAATATCATATGTTTCAC
ATTGAAATATGCTGTCCAGACTGTCCGCTGTGTAAAAAATAGGAATAAAGGGGGGTTGTTATTATTTTAC
TGATATGTAAAATATAATTTGTATAAGAAAATTCGAAACGTAAGATGAAACCTTAGATAAAAGTGCTTTT
TTTGTTGCAATTGAAGAATTATTAATGTTAAGCTTAATTAAAGATAATATCTTTGAATTGTAACGCCCCT
CAAAAGTAAGAACTACAAAAAAAGAATACGTTATATAGAAATATGTTTGAACCTTCTTCAGATTACAAAT
ATATTCGGACGGACTCTACCTCAAATGCTTATCTAACTATAGAATGACATACAAGCACAACCTTGAAAAT
TTGAAAATATAACTACCAATGAACTTGTTCATGTGAATTATCGCTGTATTTAATTTTCTCAATTCAATAT
ATAATATGCCAATACATTGTTACAAGTAGAAATTAAGACACCCTTGATAGCCTTACTATACCTAACATGA
TGTAGTATTAAATGAATATGTAAATATATTTATGATAAGAAGCGACTTATTTATAATCATTACATATTTT
TCTATTGGAATGATTAAGATTCCAATAGAATAGTGTATAAATTATTTATCTTGAAAGGAGGGATGCCTAA
AAACGAAGAACATTAAAAACATATATTTGCACCGTCTAATGGATTTATGAAAAATCATTTTATCAGTTTG
AAAATTATGTATTATGATTAACTAATAAGGAGGACAAACATGAAGGGTTTTATCAGAGGCGTTGTTCTAA
CTGCTGTTTTAGGTGTTGGTGGTACTTTATTTGCAGGTGATGTATCTGCACATCGAAGAGCTTAACGCAA
AAAACCCCGCTTCGGCGGGGTTTTTTCGCTACTAAAAGCCAGATAACAGTATGCGTATTTGCGCGCTGAT
TTTTGCGGTATAAGAATATATACTGATATGTATACCCGAAGTATGTCAAAAAGAGGTATGCTATGCAGTT
TAAGGTTTACACCTATAAAAGAGAGAGCCGTTATCGTCTGTTTGTGGATGTACAGAGTGATATTATTGAC
ACGCCCGGGCGACGGATGGTGATCCCCCTGGCCAGTGCACGTCTGCTGTCAGATAAAGTCTCCCGTGAAC
TTTACCCGGTGGTGCATATCGGGGATAAAAGCTGGCGCATGATGACCACCGATATGGCCAGTGTGCCGGT
CTCCGTTATCGGGGAAGAAGTGGCTGATCTCAGCCACCGCGAAAATGACATCAAAAACGCCATTAACCTG
ATGTTCTGGGGAATATAAGCTCTTCGTAAGATCCGGCTGTTCAGCGTCTGAACTAGTCTTGGACTCCTGT
TGATAGATCCAGTAATGACCTCAGAACTCCATCTGGATTTGTTCAGAACGCTCGGTTGCCGCCGGGCGTT
TTTTATTGGTGAGAATCCAGGGGTCCCCAATAATTACGATTGCGCCTCATGTTTTCCTTGAGAATTACAA
AACAGGTGTAACACATTCTTTCAATGATCAACTGACGATTACCTTGCGTGCAGATGCGAATACAACAAAA
GCCGTTTATCAAATCAATAATGGACCAGAGACGGCGTTTAAGGATGGAGATCAATTCACAATCGGAAAAG
GAGATCCATTTGGCAAAACATACACCATCATGTTAAAAGGAACGAACAGTGATGGTGTAACGAGGACCGA
GAAATACAGTTTTGTTAAAAGAGATCCAGCGTCGGCCAAAACCATCGGCTATCAAAATCCGAATCATTGG
AGCCAGGTAAATGCTTATATCTATAAACATGATGGGAGCCGAGTAATTGAATTGACCGGATCTTGGCCTG
GAAAACCAATGACTAAAAATGCAGACGGAATTTACACGCTGACGCTGCCTGCGGACACGGATACAACCAA
CGCAAAAGTGATTTTTAATAATGGCAGCGCCCAAGTGCCCGGTCAGAATCAGCCTGGCTTTGATTACGTG
CTAAATGGTTTATATAATGACTCGGGCTTAAGCG
